>Addgene plasmid #41562 | pNC1136 | depositor full sequence | sequence record 55584 | pNC1136 sequence 6987 bps
CCCCCTCGAGTGATGAAACAAACATGAAACGTCTGTAATTTGAAACAAATCGAGCAGATCTCGCCAGGCG
TGTATATAGCGTGGATGGCCAGGCAACTTTAGTGCTGACACATACAGGCATATATATATGTGTGCGACGA
CACATGATCATATGGCATGCATGTGCTCTGTATGTATATAAAACTCTTGTTTTCTTCTTTTCTCTAAATA
TTCTTTCCTTATACATTAGGTCCTTTGTAGCATAAATTACTATACTTCTATAGACACGCAAACACAAATA
CACACACTAAATTACCGGATCAATTCGCCTGCTTATCTTTCTTCTTCCGAAAGTGCTACTTCAGAAAGAG
CAAGAACTGTACGGATAAGGATAAGTATATCTTCTATCTACTACAATACGAAAAGAACTCTCGAACTCTC
CCTCCCACTTTACTTTAACTAATAGATTATGCAGATTTTCGTCAAGACTTTGACCGGTAAAACCATAACA
TTGGAAGTTGAATCTTCCGATACCATCGACAACGTTAAGTCGAAAATTCAAGACAAGGAAGGTATCCCTC
CAGATCAACAAAGATTGATCTTTGCCGGTAAGCAGCTAGAAGACGGTAGAACGCTGTCTGATTACAACAT
TCAGAAGGAGTCCACCTTACATCTTGTGCTAAGGCTAAGAGGTGGTTATCACGGATCCGGAGCTTGGCTG
TTGCCCGTCTCACTGGTGAAAAGAAAAACCACCCTGGCGCCCAATACGAGTAAAGGAGAAGAACTTTTCA
CTGGAGTTGTCCCAATTCTTGTTGAATTAGATGGTGATGTTAATGGGCACAAATTTTCTGTCAGTGGAGA
GGGTGAAGGTGATGCAACATACGGAAAACTTACCCTTAAATTTATTTGCACTACTGGAAAACTACCTGTT
CCATGGCCAACACTTGTCACTACTCTCACTTATGGTGTTCAATGCTTTTCAAGATACCCAGATCACATGA
AACAGCATGACTTTTTCAAGAGTGCCATGCCCGAAGGTTATGTACAGGAAAGAACTATATTTTTCAAAGA
TGACGGGAACTACAAGACACGTGCTGAAGTCAAGTTTGAAGGTGATACCCTTGTTAATAGAATCGAGTTA
AAAGGTATTGATTTTAAAGAAGATGGAAACATTCTTGGACACAAATTGGAATACAACTATAACTCACACA
ATGTATACATCATGGCAGACAAACAAAAGAATGGAATCAAAGCTAACTTCAAAATTAGACACAACATTGA
AGATGGAAGCGTTCAACTAGCAGACCATTATCAACAAAATACTCCAATTGGCGATGGCCCTGTCCTTTTA
CCAGACAACCATTACCTGTCCACACAATCTGCCCTTTCGAAAGATCCCAACGAAAAGAGAGACCACATGG
TCCTTCTTGAGTTTGTAACAGCTGCTGGGATTACACATGGCATGGATGAACTATACAAATAGGGCGCGCC
ACTTCTAAATAAGCGAATTTCTTATGATTTATGATTTTTATTATTAAATAAGTTATAAAAAAAATAAGTG
TATACAAATTTTAAAGTGACTCTTAGGTTTTAAAACGAAAATTCTTATTCTTGAGTAACTCTTTCCTGTA
GGTCAGGTTGCTTTCTCAGGTATAGTATGAGGTCGCTCTTATTGACCACACCTCTACCGGCAGATCCGCT
AGGGATAACAGGGTAATATAGATCTGTTTAGCTTGCCTCGTCCCCGCCGGGTCACCCGGCCAGCGACATG
GAGGCCCAGAATACCCTCCTTGACAGTCTTGACGTGCGCAGCTCAGGGGCATGATGTGACTGTCGCCCGT
ACATTTAGCCCATACATCCCCATGTATAATCATTTGCATCCATACATTTTGATGGCCGCACGGCGCGAAG
CAAAAATTACGGCTCCTCGCTGCAGACCTGCGAGCAGGGAAACGCTCCCCTCACAGACGCGTTGAATTGT
CCCCACGCCGCGCCCCTGTAGAGAAATATAAAAGGTTAGGATTTGCCACTGAGGTTCTTCTTTCATATAC
TTCCTTTTAAAATCTTGCTAGGATACAGTTCTCACATCACATCCGAACATAAACAACCATGGGTAGGAGG
GCTTTTGTAGAAAGAAATACGAACGAAACGAAAATCAGCGTTGCCATCGCTTTGGACAAAGCTCCCTTAC
CTGAAGAGTCGAATTTTATTGATGAACTTATAACTTCCAAGCATACAAACCAAAAGGGAGAACAAGTAAT
CCAAGTAGACACGGGAATTGGATTCTTGGATCACATGTATCATGCACTGGCTAAACATGCAGGCTGGAGC
TTACGACTTTACTCAAGAGGTGATTTAATCATCGATGATCATCACACTGCAGAAGATACTGCTATTGCAC
TTGGTATTGCATTCAAGCAGGCTATGAGTAACTTTGCCGGCGTTAAAAGATTTGGACATGCTTATTGTCC
ACTTGACGAAGCTCTTTCTAGAAGCGTAGTTGACTTGTCGGGACGGCCCTATGCTGTTATCGATTTGGGA
TTAAAGCGTGAAAAGGTTGGGGAATTGTCCTGTGAAATGATCCCTCACTTACTATATTCCTTTTCGGTAG
CAGCTGGAATTACTTTGCATGTTACCTGCTTATATGGTAGTAATGACCATCATCGTGCTGAAAGCGCTTT
TAAATCTCTGGCTGTTGCCATGCGCGCGGCTACTAGTCTTACTGGAAGTTCTGAAGTCCCAAGCACGAAG
GGAGTGTTGTAAAGAGTACTGACAATAAAAAGATTCTTGTTTTCAAGAACTTGTCATTTGTATAGTTTTT
TTATATTGTAGTTGTTCTATTTTAATCAAATGTTAGCGTGATTTATATTTTTTTTCGCCTCGACATCATC
TGCCCAGATGCGAAGTTAAGTGCGCAGAAAGTAATATCATGCGTCAATCGTATGTGAATGCTGGTCGCTA
TACTGCTGTCGATTCGATACTAACGCTCGACCTGCAGGCATGAAGATGGGAATCTCGGTCGTAATGATTT
CTATAATGACGAAAAAAAAAAAATTGGAAAGAAAAAGCTTCATGGCCTTTATAAAAAGGAACTATCCAAT
ACCTCGCCAGAACCAAGTAACAGTATTTTACGGGGCACAAATCAAGAACAATAAGACAGGACTGTAAAGA
TGGACGCATTGAACTCCAAAGAACAACAAGAGTTCCAAAAAGTAGTGGAACAAAAGCAAATGAAGGATTT
CATGCGTTTGTACTCTAATCTGGTAGAAAGATGTTTCACAGACTGTGTCAATGACTTCACAACATCAAAG
CTAACCAATAAGGAACAAACATGCATCATGAAGTGCTCAGAAAAGTTCTTGAAGCATAGCGAACGTGTAG
GGCAGCGTTTCCAAGAACAAAACGCTGCCTTGGGACAAGGCTTGGGCCGATAAGGTGTACTGGCGTATAT
ATATCTAATTATGTATCTCTGGTGTCGACAAGCTTGGCACTGGCCGTCGTTTTACAACGTCGTGACTGGG
AAAACCCTGGCGTTACCCAACTTAATCGCCTTGCAGCACATCCCCCTTTCGCCAGCTGGCGTAATAGCGA
AGAGGCCCGCACCGATCGCCCTTCCCAACAGTTGCGCAGCCTGAATGGCGAATGGCGCCTGATGCGGTAT
TTTCTCCTTACGCATCTGTGCGGTATTTCACACCGCATA
[142 nt withheld, positions 3680-3821]
C
[141 nt withheld, positions 3823-3963]
CCTTTGACGTTGGAGTCCACGTTCTTT
[37 nt withheld, positions 3991-4027]
ACCCTATCTCGGGCTATTCTTTTGATTTATAAGGGATTTTGCCGATTTCGGCCTATTGGTTAAAAAATGA
GCTGATTTAACAAAAATTTAACGCGAATTTTAACAAAATATTAACGTTTACAATTTTATGGTGCACTCTC
AGTACAATCTGCTCTGATGCCGCATAGTTAAGCCAGCCCCGACACCCGCCAACACCCGCTGACGCGCCCT
GACGGGCTTGTCTGCTCCCGGCATCCGCTTACAGACAAGCTGTGACCGTCTCCGGGAGCTGCATGTGTCA
GAGGTTTTCACCGTCATCACCGAAACGCGCGAGACGAAAGGGCCTCGTGATACGCCTATTTTTATAGGTT
AATGTCATGATAATAATGGTTTCTTAGACGTCAGGTGGCACTTTTCGGGGAAATGTGCGCGGAACCCCTA
TTTGTTTATTTTTCTAAATACATTCAAATATGTATCCGCTCATGAGACAATAACCCTGATAAATGCTTCA
ATAATATTGAAAAAGGAAGAGTATGAGTATTCAACATTTCCGTGTCGCCCTTATTCCCTTTTTTGCGGCA
TTTTGCCTTCCTGTTTTTGCTCACCCAGAAACGCTGGTGAAAGTAAAAGATGCTGAAGATCAGTTGGGTG
CACGAGTGGGTTACATCGAACTGGATCTCAACAGCGGTAAGATCCTTGAGAGTTTTCGCCCCGAAGAACG
TTTTCCAATGATGAGCACTTTTAAAGTTCTGCTATGTGGCGCGGTATTATCCCGTATTGACGCCGGGCAA
GAGCAACTCGGTCGCCGCATACACTATTCTCAGAATGACTTGGTTGAGTACTCACCAGTCACAGAAAAGC
ATCTTACGGATGGCATGACAGTAAGAGAATTATGCAGTGCTGCCATAACCATGAGTGATAACACTGCGGC
CAACTTACTTCTGACAACGATCGGAGGACCGAAGGAGCTAACCGCTTTTTTGCACAACATGGGGGATCAT
GTAACTCGCCTTGATCGTTGGGAACCGGAGCTGAATGAAGCCATACCAAACGACGAGCGTGACACCACGA
TGCCTGTAGCAATGGCAACAACGTTGCGCAAACTATTAACTGGCGAACTACTTACTCTAGCTTCCCGGCA
ACAATTAATAGACTGGATGGAGGCGGATAAAGTTGCAGGACCACTTCTGCGCTCGGCCCTTCCGGCTGGC
TGGTTTATTGCTGATAAATCTGGAGCCGGTGAGCGTGGGTCTCGCGGTATCATTGCAGCACTGGGGCCAG
ATGGTAAGCCCTCCCGTATCGTAGTTATCTACACGACGGGGAGTCAGGCAACTATGGATGAACGAAATAG
ACAGATCGCTGAGATAGGTGCCTCACTGATTAAGCATTGGTAACTGTCAGACCAAGTTTACTCATATATA
CTTTAGATTGATTTAAAACTTCATTTTTAATTTAAAAGGATCTAGGTGAAGATCCTTTTTGATAATCTCA
TGACCAAAATCCCTTAACGTGAGTTTTCGTTCCACTGAGCGTCAGACCCCGTAGAAAAGATCAAAGGATC
TTCTTGAGATCCTTTTTTTCTGCGCGTAATCTGCTGCTTGCAAACAAAAAAACCACCGCTACCAGCGGTG
GTTTGTTTGCCGGATCAAGAGCTACCAACTCTTTTTCCGAAGGTAACTGGCTTCAGCAGAGCGCAGATAC
CAAATACTGTCCTTCTAGTGTAGCCGTAGTTAGGCCACCACTTCAAGAACTCTGTAGCACCGCCTACATA
CCTCGCTCTGCTAATCCTGTTACCAGTGGCTGCTGCCAGTGGCGATAAGTCGTGTCTTACCGGGTTGGAC
TCAAGACGATAGTTACCGGATAAGGCGCAGCGGTCGGGCTGAACGGGGGGTTCGTGCACACAGCCCAGCT
TGGAGCGAACGACCTACACCGAACTGAGATACCTACAGCGTGAGCTATGAGAAAGCGCCACGCTTCCCGA
AGGGAGAAAGGCGGACAGGTATCCGGTAAGCGGCAGGGTCGGAACAGGAGAGCGCACGAGGGAGCTTCCA
GGGGGAAACGCCTGGTATCTTTATAGTCCTGTCGGGTTTCGCCACCTCTGACTTGAGCGTCGATTTTTGT
GATGCTCGTCAGGGGGGCGGAGCCTATGGAAAAACGCCAGCAACGCGGCCTTTTTACGGTTCCTGGCCTT
TTGCTGGCCTTTTGCTCACATGTTCTTTCCTGCGTTATCCCCTGATTCTGTGGATAACCGTATTACCGCC
TTTGAGTGAGCTGATACCGCTCGCCGCAGCCGAACGACCGAGCGCAGCGAGTCAGTGAGCGAGGAAGCGG
AAGAGCGCCCAATACGCAAACCGCCTCTCCCCGCGCGTTGGCCGATTCATTAATGCAGCTGGCACGACAG
GTTTCCCGACTGGAAAGCGGGCAGTGAGCGCAACGCAATTAATGTGAGTTAGCTCACTCATTAGGCACCC
CAGGCTTTACACTTTATGCTTCCGGCTCGTATGTTGTGTGGAATTGTGAGCGGATAACAATTTCACACAG
GAAACAGCTATGACCATGATTACGAATTCGAGCTCTGGAGAATATACTAAGGGTACTGTTGACATTGCGA
AGAGCGACAAAGATTTTGTTATCGGCTTTATTGCTCAAAGAGACATGGGTGGAAGAGATGAAGGTTACGA
TTGGTTGATTATGACACCCGGTGTGGGTTTAGATGACAAGGGAGACGCATTGGGTCAACAGTATAGAACC
GTGGATGATGTGGTCTCTACAGGATCTGACATTATTATTGTTGGAAGAGGACTATTTGCAAAGGGAAGGG
ATGCTAAGGTAGAGGGTGAACGTTACAGAAAAGCAGGCTGGGAAGCATATTTGAGAAGATGCGGCCAGCA
AAACTAAAAAACTGTATTATAAGTAAATGCATGTATACTAAACTCACAAATTAGAGCTTCAATTTAATTA
TATCAGTTATTACCCGGTAC
Features (pLannotate 1.2.2; 21 found; start..end, strand, type, name):
    449..676     +  CDS            ubiquitin: Saccharomyces cerevisiae ubiquitin
    697..748     +  CDS            lacI (fragment): lac repressor; lacI; The lac repressor binds to the lac operator to inhibit transcription in E. coli. This inhibition can be relieved by adding lactose or isopropyl-β-D-thiogalactopyranoside (IPTG).
    748..1462    +  CDS            GFP (fragment): Aequoria victoria green fluorescent protein
   1483..1670    +  terminator     ADH1 terminator: S. cerevisiae ADH1; transcription terminator for the S. cerevisiae alcohol dehydrogenase 1 (ADH1) gene
   1745..2088    +  promoter       TEF promoter: Ashbya gossypii TEF promoter
   2089..2742    +  CDS            S. pombe his5: imidazoleglycerol-phosphate dehydratase, required for histidine biosynthesis; Schizosaccharomyces pombe his5; yeast auxotrophic marker; corresponds to S. cerevisiae HIS3
   2748..2945    +  terminator     TEF terminator: Ashbya gossypii TEF terminator
   3150..3410    +  CDS            TIM9: TIM9_YEAST - Experimental evidence at protein level: Swiss-Prot protein existence level 1. Mitochondrial intermembrane chaperone that participates in the import and insertion of multi-pass transmembrane proteins into the mitochondrial inner membrane. Also required for the transfer of beta- barrel precursors from the TOM complex to the sorting and assembly machinery (SAM complex) of the outer membrane. Acts as a chaperone-like protein that protects the hydrophobic precursors from aggregation and guide them through the mitochondrial intermembrane space. Compared to TIM10, it may have a strong st
   3468..3622    +  CDS            lacZα (fragment): LacZα fragment of β-galactosidase; lacZ fragment
   3628..3679    -  misc_feature   bom (fragment): basis of mobility region from pBR322
   3698..4078    +  rep_origin     M13 ori (sequence partly withheld): M13 bacteriophage origin of replication; arrow indicates direction of (+) strand synthesis
   4154..4203    -  misc_feature   bom (fragment): basis of mobility region from pBR322
   4305..4340    -  CDS            rop (fragment): Rop protein, which maintains plasmids at low copy number; rop
   4435..4539    +  promoter       AmpR promoter: bla
   4540..5400    +  CDS            AmpR: β-lactamase; bla; confers resistance to ampicillin, carbenicillin, and related antibiotics
   5571..6159    +  rep_origin     ori: high-copy-number ColE1/pMB1/pBR322/pUC origin of replication
   6342..6434    +  CDS            lacI (fragment): lac repressor; lacI; The lac repressor binds to the lac operator to inhibit transcription in E. coli. This inhibition can be relieved by adding lactose or isopropyl-β-D-thiogalactopyranoside (IPTG).
   6447..6468    +  protein_bind   CAP binding site: CAP binding activates transcription in the presence of cAMP. E. coli catabolite activator protein
   6483..6513    +  promoter       lac promoter: promoter for the E. coli lac operon
   6521..6537    +  protein_bind   lac operator: The lac repressor binds to the lac operator to inhibit transcription in E. coli. This inhibition can be relieved by adding lactose or isopropyl-β-D-thiogalactopyranoside (IPTG). lac repressor encoded by lacI
   6582..6904    +  CDS            URA3 (fragment): orotidine-5'-phosphate decarboxylase, required for uracil biosynthesis; S. cerevisiae URA3; yeast auxotrophic marker, counterselectable with 5-fluoroorotic acid (5-FOA)
