[The description below was written by a language model from this plasmid's Addgene catalogue record and pLannotate feature annotations shown in this document.]
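Description:
pNC1136 is a yeast integrating reporter plasmid built on the pUC118 phagemid backbone. It is maintained in E. coli through the high-copy pUC-type origin and ampicillin resistance (AmpR with its bla promoter). It also retains the M13 origin for single-stranded DNA production and remnants of the lac promoter/operator and lacZα region flanking the cloning site. No yeast replication origin or centromere is annotated. This is consistent with a cassette meant to be inserted into the Saccharomyces cerevisiae genome rather than carried episomally. The catalogue lists a 3.1 kb backbone and a 3.8 kb insert, matching the roughly 7 kb sequence record.

The insert, named Ura3-FUS1-UBIYdkGFP*-SpHis5-Tim9, is bounded by a URA3 fragment on one side and TIM9 sequence on the other. These flanks presumably serve as homology arms directing integration near the URA3 locus, although the record does not state this explicitly. Between them lies a reporter consisting of yeast ubiquitin fused through a short linker (annotated as a lacI fragment) to a GFP variant carrying F64L, S65T and V163A, plus a silent change that removes an NdeI site. The reporter is followed by the ADH1 terminator. The FUS1 promoter implied by the name is not called in the feature table but would occupy the unannotated region upstream of ubiquitin. Ubiquitin fusions of this type are cleaved to expose a destabilising N-terminal residue, which gives a short-lived fluorescent protein. Selection in yeast relies on S. pombe his5, which complements his3, expressed from the Ashbya gossypii TEF promoter and terminator. According to the associated publication title, the construct provides an improved short-lived fluorescent transcriptional reporter for budding yeast, with the FUS1 promoter driving expression.
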