Addgene plasmid #41562: pNC1136
Depositing lab: Beverly Errede. Depositing organization: University of North Carolina at Chapel Hill. Publication: An improved short-lived fluorescent protein transcriptional reporter for Saccharomyces cerevisiae. Houser JR, Ford E, Chatterjea SM, Maleri S, Elston TC, Errede B. Yeast. 2012 Dec;29(12):519-30. doi: 10.1002/yea.2932. Epub 2012 Nov 21. PubMed 23172645.
Backbone
  Vector backbone: pUC118
  Total vector size (bp): 3119
  Selectable markers: HIS3
Growth in bacteria
  Bacterial resistance: Ampicillin, 100 μg/mL
  Growth temperature: 37°C
  Growth strain: DH5alpha
  Copy number: Unknown
Gene/Insert
  Gene/Insert name: Ura3-FUS1-UBIYdkGFP*-SpHis5-Tim9
  Species: S. cerevisiae (budding yeast), S. pombe (fission yeast); Aequorea victoria
  Insert size (bp): 3833
  Mutation: GFP mutations: Phe 64 to Leu, S65 to Thr, V163 to A His 77 codon CAT to CAC; destroys NdeI site
Terms and licenses: Academic/Nonprofit Terms; Industry Terms: Not Available to Industry
How to cite: pNC1136 was a gift from Beverly Errede (Addgene plasmid # 41562 ; http://n2t.net/addgene:41562 ; RRID:Addgene_41562)
