>Addgene plasmid #41562 | pNC1136 | addgene partial sequence | sequence record 57492 | GFPfusionREV 5'-CTCCACTGACAGAAAATTTG-3'
TGAAAAGTTCTTCTCCTTTACTCGTATTGGGCGCCAGGGTGGTTTTTCTTTTCACCAGTGAGACGGGCAA
CAGCCAAGCTCCGGATCCGTGATAACCACCTCTTAGCCTTAGCACAAGATGTAAGGTGGACTCCTTCTGA
ATGTTGTAATCAGACAGCGTTCTACCGTCTTCTAGCTGCTTACCGGCAAAGATCAATCTTTGTTGATCTG
GAGGGATACCTTCCTTGTCTTGAATTTTCGACTTAACGTTGTCGATGGTATCGGAAGATTCAACTTCCAA
TGTTATGGTTTTACCGGTCAAAGTCTTGACGAAAATCTGCATAATCTATTAGTTAAAGTAAAGTGGGAGG
GAGAGTTCGAGAGTTCTTTTCGTATTGTAGTAGATAGAAGATATACTTATCCTTATCCGTACAGTTCTTG
CTCTTTCTGAAGTAGCACTTTCGGAAGAAGAAAGATAAGCAGGCGAATTGATCCGGTAATTTAGTGTGTG
TATTTGTGTTTGCGTGTCTATAGAAGTATAGTAATTTATGCTACAAAGGACCTAATGTATAAGGAAAGAA
TATTTAGAGAAAAGAAGAAAACAAGAGTTTTATATACATACAGAGCACATGCATGCCATATGATCATGTG
TCGTCGCACACATATATATATGCCTGTATGTGTCAGCACTAAAGTTGCCTGGCCATCCACGCTATATACA
CGCCTGGCAGATCTGCTCGATTTGTTTCAAATTACAGACGTTTCATGTTTGTTTCATCACTCGAGGGGGG
TACCGGGTAATAACTGATATAATTAAATTGAAGCTCTAATTTGTGAGTTTAGTATACATGCATTTACTTA
TAATACAGTTTTTTAGTTTTGC
