>Addgene plasmid #41562 | pNC1136 | addgene partial sequence | sequence record 59332 | M13_pUC-rev
GATTACGAATTCGAGCTCTGGAGAATATACTAAGGGTACTGTTGACATTGCGAAGAGCGACAAAGATTTT
GTTATCGGCTTTATTGCTCAAAGAGACATGGGTGGAAGAGATGAAGGTTACGATTGGTTGATTATGACAC
CCGGTGTGGGTTTAGATGACAAGGGAGACGCATTGGGTCAACAGTATAGAACCGTGGATGATGTGGTCTC
TACAGGATCTGACATTATTATTGTTGGAAGAGGACTATTTGCAAAGGGAAGGGATGCTAAGGTAGAGGGT
GAACGTTACAGAAAAGCAGGCTGGGAAGCATATTTGAGAAGATGCGGCCAGCAAAACTAAAAAACTGTAT
TATAAGTAAATGCATGTATACTAAACTCACAAATTAGAGCTTCAATTTAATTATATCAGTTATTACCCGG
TACCCCCCTCGAGTGATGAAACAAACATGAAACGTCTGTAATTTGAAACAAATCGAGCAGATCTGCCAGG
CGTGTATATAGCGTGGATGGCCAGGCAACTTTAGTGCTGACACATACAGGCATATATATATGTGTGCGAC
GACACATGATCATATGGCATGCATGTGCTCTGTATGTATATAAAACTCTTGTTTTCTTCTTTTCTCTAAA
TATTCTTTCCTTATACATTAGGTCCTTTGTAGCATAAATTACTATACTTCTATAGACACGCAAACACAAA
TACACACACTAAATTACCGGATCAATTCGCCTGCTTATCTTTCTTCTTCCGAAAGTGCTACTTCAGAAAG
AGCAAGAACTGTACGGATAAGGATAAGTATATCTTCTATCTACTAC
