>Addgene plasmid #41562 | pNC1136 | addgene partial sequence | sequence record 59333 | pHybLex_rev 5'-GAGTCACTTTAAAATTTGTATACAC-3'
AATAAAAATCATAAATCATAAGAAATTCGCTTATTTAGAAGTGGCGCGCCCTATTTGTATAGTTCATCCA
TGCCATGTGTAATCCCAGCAGCTGTTACAAACTCAAGAAGGACCATGTGGTCTCTCTTTTCGTTGGGATC
TTTCGAAAGGGCAGATTGTGTGGACAGGTAATGGTTGTCTGGTAAAAGGACAGGGCCATCGCCAATTGGA
GTATTTTGTTGATAATGGTCTGCTAGTTGAACGCTTCCATCTTCAATGTTGTGTCTAATTTTGAAGTTAG
CTTTGATTCCATTCTTTTGTTTGTCTGCCATGATGTATACATTGTGTGAGTTATAGTTGTATTCCAATTT
GTGCCCAAGAATGTTTCCATCTTCTTTAAAATCAATACCTTTTAACTCGATTCTATTAACAAGGGTATCA
CCTTCAAACTTGACTTCAGCACGTGTCTTGTAGTTCCCGTCATCTTTGAAAAATATAGTTCTTTCCTGTA
CATAACCTTCGGGCATGGCACTCTTGAAAAAGTCATGCTGTTTCATGTGATCTGGGTATCTTGAAAAGCA
TTGAACACCATAAGTGAGAGTAGTGACAAGTGTTGGCCATGGAACAGGTAGTTTTCCAGTAGTGCAAATA
AATTTAAGGGTAAGTTTTCCGTATGTTGCATCACCTTCACCCTCTCCACTGACAGAAAATTTGTGCCCAT
TAACATCACCATCTAATTCAACAAGAATTGGGACAACTCCAGTGAAAAGTTCTTCTCCTTTACTCGTA
